Addgene plasmid #19469: pcDNA5/FRT/TO DNAJB2a
Depositing lab: Harm Kampinga. Depositing organization: University Medical Center Groningen. Publication: Computational analysis of the human HSPH/HSPA/DNAJ family and cloning of a human HSPH/HSPA/DNAJ expression library. Hageman J, Kampinga HH. Cell Stress Chaperones. 2009 Jan;14(1):1-21. doi: 10.1007/s12192-008-0060-2. Epub 2008 Aug 7. PubMed 18686016.
Backbone
  Vector backbone: pcDNA5/FRT/TO
  Backbone manufacturer: Invitrogen
  Backbone size w/o insert (bp): 5137
  Vector type: Mammalian Expression
  Selectable markers: Hygromycin
Growth in bacteria
  Bacterial resistance: Ampicillin, 100 μg/mL
  Growth temperature: 37°C
  Growth strain: DH5alpha
  Copy number: High Copy
Gene/Insert
  Gene/Insert name: DNAJB2a (alt names: HSJ1, HSPF3, DNAJB10; DnaJ (Hsp40) homolog, subfamily B, member 2)
  Species: H. sapiens (human)
  Insert size (bp): 974
  Entrez Gene: DNAJB2 (a.k.a. CMT2T, DSMA5, HSJ-1, HSJ1, HSPF3)
  Cloning method: Restriction Enzyme; 5′ cloning site BamHI (not destroyed); 3′ cloning site NotI (not destroyed)
  Sequencing primers: 5′ LNCX; 3′ BGH-rev
Terms and licenses: Academic/Nonprofit Terms; Industry Terms: Not Available to Industry
Depositor comments: Family: HSP40 Disclaimer: For cloning the various HSP genes, the Stratagene reference RNA for cDNA synthesis was used and genes were amplified from this mixture that originates from 10 different cell lines from different somatic origin and ultimately coming from 10 different individuals. This strategy was used to maximize the chance for the presence of individual HSP transcripts. Users must be aware that this mixture thus represents 20 complete haploid genomes, meaning that for each individual gene there might be polymorphisms that could potentially have functional consequences. The library was sequence verified only for the presence of the correct gene.
How to cite: pcDNA5/FRT/TO DNAJB2a was a gift from Harm Kampinga (Addgene plasmid # 19469 ; http://n2t.net/addgene:19469 ; RRID:Addgene_19469)
