[The description below was written by a language model from this plasmid's Addgene catalogue record, the feature table of its GenBank file and pLannotate feature annotations shown in this document.]
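Description:
pcDNA5/FRT/TO DNAJB2a is a mammalian expression plasmid built on the Invitrogen pcDNA5/FRT/TO backbone. It carries the human DNAJB2 isoform a cDNA (also known as HSJ1 or HSPF3), a member of the HSP40/DnaJ subfamily B co-chaperones. The insert was cloned between BamHI and NotI sites, both of which are retained. It sits downstream of the CMV immediate-early enhancer and promoter, followed by two short tet operator matches. These are annotated as PLtetO-1 and TRE fragments but correspond to the tandem TetO2 sites implied by the "TO" in the backbone name. In cells that express the Tet repressor, these operators keep transcription off until tetracycline or doxycycline is added; in other cells the promoter is constitutive. A bovine growth hormone polyadenylation signal terminates the transcript. No epitope tag is recorded.

Downstream lies an FRT site directly preceding a hygromycin resistance coding sequence and an SV40 poly(A) signal. No complete promoter is annotated immediately upstream of this gene. This fits the Flp-In design, in which Flp-mediated recombination into a genomic FRT site places the marker under a resident promoter, so hygromycin resistance selects for single-copy, isogenic integrants. In E. coli the plasmid is maintained by a high-copy ColE1/pUC-type origin and ampicillin resistance.

The construct belongs to a human HSPH/HSPA/DNAJ chaperone expression library. The depositor notes that the cDNAs were amplified from pooled reference RNA derived from ten cell lines, so polymorphisms are possible, and that clones were verified only for gene identity. The feature table covers the full 5,931 nt sequence. The separate GenBank record covers only a 643 bp partial read and adds nothing of note.
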