Features (pLannotate 1.2.2; 21 found; start..end, strand, type, name):
     28..80      -  misc_feature   bom (fragment): basis of mobility region from pBR322
    235..614     +  enhancer       CMV enhancer: human cytomegalovirus immediate early enhancer
    615..818     +  promoter       CMV promoter: human cytomegalovirus (CMV) immediate early promoter
    820..839     +  promoter       PLtetO-1 promoter (fragment): modified phage lambda PL promoter with tet operator sites (Lutz and Bujard, 1997)
    841..860     +  promoter       PLtetO-1 promoter (fragment): modified phage lambda PL promoter with tet operator sites (Lutz and Bujard, 1997)
    868..901     +  promoter       TRE3GV promoter (fragment): 3rd-generation Tet-responsive promoter that can be activated by binding of Tet-On® 3G, optimized for retroviral and lentiviral vectors
   1005..1826    +  CDS            DNAJB2 (fragment): DNJB2_HUMAN - Also known as HSJ1 From Homo sapiens (Human).
   1889..2113    +  polyA_signal   bGH poly(A) signal: bovine growth hormone polyadenylation signal
   2117..2138    +  promoter       SV40 promoter (fragment): SV40 enhancer and early promoter
   2159..2392    +  rep_origin     f1 ori (fragment) (sequence partly withheld): f1 bacteriophage origin of replication; arrow indicates direction of (+) strand synthesis
   2397..2444    +  protein_bind   FRT: FLP-mediated recombination occurs in the 8-bp core sequence TCTAGAAA (Turan and Bode, 2011). FLP recombinase from the Saccharomyces cerevisiae 2μ plasmid
   2452..3474    +  CDS            HygR: aminoglycoside phosphotransferase from E. coli; aph(4)-Ia; confers resistance to hygromycin
   3484..3609    +  CDS            ble (fragment): BLE_KLEPN - Experimental evidence at protein level: Swiss-Prot protein existence level 1. Binding protein with a strong affinity to the bleomycin family of antibiotics. Binds to CL990; an antimitotic-antibiotic compound. From Klebsiella pneumoniae.
   3604..3725    +  polyA_signal   SV40 poly(A) signal: SV40 polyadenylation signal
   3798..3814    -  protein_bind   lac operator: The lac repressor binds to the lac operator to inhibit transcription in E. coli. This inhibition can be relieved by adding lactose or isopropyl-β-D-thiogalactopyranoside (IPTG). lac repressor encoded by lacI
   3822..3852    -  promoter       lac promoter: promoter for the E. coli lac operon
   3867..3888    -  protein_bind   CAP binding site: CAP binding activates transcription in the presence of cAMP. E. coli catabolite activator protein
   3901..3993    -  CDS            lacI (fragment): lac repressor; lacI; The lac repressor binds to the lac operator to inhibit transcription in E. coli. This inhibition can be relieved by adding lactose or isopropyl-β-D-thiogalactopyranoside (IPTG).
   4176..4764    -  rep_origin     ori: high-copy-number ColE1/pMB1/pBR322/pUC origin of replication
   4935..5795    -  CDS            AmpR: β-lactamase; bla; confers resistance to ampicillin, carbenicillin, and related antibiotics
   5796..5900    -  promoter       AmpR promoter: bla
>Addgene plasmid #19469 | pcDNA5/FRT/TO DNAJB2a | addgene full sequence | sequence record 208236 | Addgene NGS Result
GACGGATCGGGAGATCTCCCGATCCCCTATGGTGCACTCTCAGTACAATCTGCTCTGATGCCGCATAGTT
AAGCCAGTATCTGCTCCCTGCTTGTGTGTTGGAGGTCGCTGAGTAGTGCGCGAGCAAAATTTAAGCTACA
ACAAGGCAAGGCTTGACCGACAATTGCATGAAGAATCTGCTTAGGGTTAGGCGTTTTGCGCTGCTTCGCG
ATGTACGGGCCAGATATACGCGTTGACATTGATTATTGACTAGTTATTAATAGTAATCAATTACGGGGTC
ATTAGTTCATAGCCCATATATGGAGTTCCGCGTTACATAACTTACGGTAAATGGCCCGCCTGGCTGACCG
CCCAACGACCCCCGCCCATTGACGTCAATAATGACGTATGTTCCCATAGTAACGCCAATAGGGACTTTCC
ATTGACGTCAATGGGTGGAGTATTTACGGTAAACTGCCCACTTGGCAGTACATCAAGTGTATCATATGCC
AAGTACGCCCCCTATTGACGTCAATGACGGTAAATGGCCCGCCTGGCATTATGCCCAGTACATGACCTTA
TGGGACTTTCCTACTTGGCAGTACATCTACGTATTAGTCATCGCTATTACCATGGTGATGCGGTTTTGGC
AGTACATCAATGGGCGTGGATAGCGGTTTGACTCACGGGGATTTCCAAGTCTCCACCCCATTGACGTCAA
TGGGAGTTTGTTTTGGCACCAAAATCAACGGGACTTTCCAAAATGTCGTAACAACTCCGCCCCATTGACG
CAAATGGGCGGTAGGCGTGTACGGTGGGAGGTCTATATAAGCAGAGCTCTCCCTATCAGTGATAGAGATC
TCCCTATCAGTGATAGAGATCGTCGACGAGCTCGTTTAGTGAACCGTCAGATCGCCTGGAGACGCCATCC
ACGCTGTTTTGACCTCCATAGAAGACACCGGGACCGATCCAGCCTCCGGACTCTAGCGTTTAAACTTAAG
CTTGGTACCGAGCTCGGATCCACCATGGCATCCTACTACGAGATCCTAGACGTGCCGCGAAGTGCGTCCG
CTGATGACATCAAGAAGGCGTATCGGCGCAAGGCTCTCCAGTGGCACCCAGACAAAAACCCAGATAATAA
AGAGTTTGCTGAGAAGAAATTTAAGGAGGTGGCCGAGGCATATGAAGTGCTGTCTGACAAGCACAAGCGG
GAGATTTACGACCGCTATGGCCGGGAAGGGCTGACAGGGACAGGAACTGGCCCATCTCGGGCAGAAGCTG
GCAGTGGTGGGCCTGGCTTCACCTTCACCTTCCGCAGCCCCGAGGAGGTCTTCCGGGAATTCTTTGGGAG
TGGAGACCCTTTTGCAGAGCTCTTTGATGACCTGGGCCCCTTCTCAGAGCTTCAGAACCGGGGTTCCCGA
CACTCAGGCCCCTTCTTTACCTTCTCTTCCTCCTTCCCTGGGCACTCCGATTTCTCCTCCTCATCTTTCT
CCTTCAGTCCTGGGGCTGGTGCTTTTCGCTCTGTTTCTACATCTACCACCTTTGTCCAAGGACGCCGCAT
CACCACACGCAGAATCATGGAGAACGGGCAGGAGCGGGTGGAAGTGGAGGAGGATGGGCAGCTGAAGTCA
GTCACAATCAATGGTGTCCCAGATGACCTGGCACTGGGCTTGGAGCTGAGCCGTCGCGAGCAGCAGCCGT
CAGTCACTTCCAGGTCTGGGGGCACTCAGGTCCAGCAGACCCCTGCCTCATGCCCCTTGGACAGCGACCT
CTCTGAGGATGAGGACCTGCAGCTGGCCATGGCCTACAGCCTGTCAGAGATGGAGGCAGCTGGGAAGAAA
CCCGCAGATGTGTTCTGAGCGGCCGCTCGAGTCTAGAGGGCCCGTTTAAACCCGCTGATCAGCCTCGACT
GTGCCTTCTAGTTGCCAGCCATCTGTTGTTTGCCCCTCCCCCGTGCCTTCCTTGACCCTGGAAGGTGCCA
CTCCCACTGTCCTTTCCTAATAAAATGAGGAAATTGCATCGCATTGTCTGAGTAGGTGTCATTCTATTCT
GGGGGGTGGGGTGGGGCAGGACAGCAAGGGGGAGGATTGGGAAGACAATAGCAGGCATGCTGGGGATGCG
GTGGGCTCTATGGCTTCTGAGGCGGAAAGAACCAGCTGGGGCTCTAGGGGGTATCCCC
[124 nt withheld, positions 2159-2282]
C
[91 nt withheld, positions 2284-2374]
AGGGTGATGGTTCACGTACCTAGAAGTTCCTATTCCGAAGTTCCTATTCTCTAGAAAGTATAGGAACTTC
CTTGGCCAAAAAGCCTGAACTCACCGCGACGTCTGTCGAGAAGTTTCTGATCGAAAAGTTCGACAGCGTC
TCCGACCTGATGCAGCTCTCGGAGGGCGAAGAATCTCGTGCTTTCAGCTTCGATGTAGGAGGGCGTGGAT
ATGTCCTGCGGGTAAATAGCTGCGCCGATGGTTTCTACAAAGATCGTTATGTTTATCGGCACTTTGCATC
GGCCGCGCTCCCGATTCCGGAAGTGCTTGACATTGGGGAATTCAGCGAGAGCCTGACCTATTGCATCTCC
CGCCGTGCACAGGGTGTCACGTTGCAAGACCTGCCTGAAACCGAACTGCCCGCTGTTCTGCAGCCGGTCG
CGGAGGCCATGGATGCGATCGCTGCGGCCGATCTTAGCCAGACGAGCGGGTTCGGCCCATTCGGACCGCA
AGGAATCGGTCAATACACTACATGGCGTGATTTCATATGCGCGATTGCTGATCCCCATGTGTATCACTGG
CAAACTGTGATGGACGACACCGTCAGTGCGTCCGTCGCGCAGGCTCTCGATGAGCTGATGCTTTGGGCCG
AGGACTGCCCCGAAGTCCGGCACCTCGTGCACGCGGATTTCGGCTCCAACAATGTCCTGACGGACAATGG
CCGCATAACAGCGGTCATTGACTGGAGCGAGGCGATGTTCGGGGATTCCCAATACGAGGTCGCCAACATC
TTCTTCTGGAGGCCGTGGTTGGCTTGTATGGAGCAGCAGACGCGCTACTTCGAGCGGAGGCATCCGGAGC
TTGCAGGATCGCCGCGGCTCCGGGCGTATATGCTCCGCATTGGTCTTGACCAACTCTATCAGAGCTTGGT
TGACGGCAATTTCGATGATGCAGCTTGGGCGCAGGGTCGATGCGACGCAATCGTCCGATCCGGAGCCGGG
ACTGTCGGGCGTACACAAATCGCCCGCAGAAGCGCGGCCGTCTGGACCGATGGCTGTGTAGAAGTACTCG
CCGATAGTGGAAACCGACGCCCCAGCACTCGTCCGAGGGCAAAGGAATAGCACGTACTACGAGATTTCGA
TTCCACCGCCGCCTTCTATGAAAGGTTGGGCTTCGGAATCGTTTTCCGGGACGCCGGCTGGATGATCCTC
CAGCGCGGGGATCTCATGCTGGAGTTCTTCGCCCACCCCAACTTGTTTATTGCAGCTTATAATGGTTACA
AATAAAGCAATAGCATCACAAATTTCACAAATAAAGCATTTTTTTCACTGCATTCTAGTTGTGGTTTGTC
CAAACTCATCAATGTATCTTATCATGTCTGTATACCGTCGACCTCTAGCTAGAGCTTGGCGTAATCATGG
TCATAGCTGTTTCCTGTGTGAAATTGTTATCCGCTCACAATTCCACACAACATACGAGCCGGAAGCATAA
AGTGTAAAGCCTGGGGTGCCTAATGAGTGAGCTAACTCACATTAATTGCGTTGCGCTCACTGCCCGCTTT
CCAGTCGGGAAACCTGTCGTGCCAGCTGCATTAATGAATCGGCCAACGCGCGGGGAGAGGCGGTTTGCGT
ATTGGGCGCTCTTCCGCTTCCTCGCTCACTGACTCGCTGCGCTCGGTCGTTCGGCTGCGGCGAGCGGTAT
CAGCTCACTCAAAGGCGGTAATACGGTTATCCACAGAATCAGGGGATAACGCAGGAAAGAACATGTGAGC
AAAAGGCCAGCAAAAGGCCAGGAACCGTAAAAAGGCCGCGTTGCTGGCGTTTTTCCATAGGCTCCGCCCC
CCTGACGAGCATCACAAAAATCGACGCTCAAGTCAGAGGTGGCGAAACCCGACAGGACTATAAAGATACC
AGGCGTTTCCCCCTGGAAGCTCCCTCGTGCGCTCTCCTGTTCCGACCCTGCCGCTTACCGGATACCTGTC
CGCCTTTCTCCCTTCGGGAAGCGTGGCGCTTTCTCATAGCTCACGCTGTAGGTATCTCAGTTCGGTGTAG
GTCGTTCGCTCCAAGCTGGGCTGTGTGCACGAACCCCCCGTTCAGCCCGACCGCTGCGCCTTATCCGGTA
ACTATCGTCTTGAGTCCAACCCGGTAAGACACGACTTATCGCCACTGGCAGCAGCCACTGGTAACAGGAT
TAGCAGAGCGAGGTATGTAGGCGGTGCTACAGAGTTCTTGAAGTGGTGGCCTAACTACGGCTACACTAGA
AGAACAGTATTTGGTATCTGCGCTCTGCTGAAGCCAGTTACCTTCGGAAAAAGAGTTGGTAGCTCTTGAT
CCGGCAAACAAACCACCGCTGGTAGCGGTGGTTTTTTTGTTTGCAAGCAGCAGATTACGCGCAGAAAAAA
AGGATCTCAAGAAGATCCTTTGATCTTTTCTACGGGGTCTGACGCTCAGTGGAACGAAAACTCACGTTAA
GGGATTTTGGTCATGAGATTATCAAAAAGGATCTTCACCTAGATCCTTTTAAATTAAAAATGAAGTTTTA
AATCAATCTAAAGTATATATGAGTAAACTTGGTCTGACAGTTACCAATGCTTAATCAGTGAGGCACCTAT
CTCAGCGATCTGTCTATTTCGTTCATCCATAGTTGCCTGACTCCCCGTCGTGTAGATAACTACGATACGG
GAGGGCTTACCATCTGGCCCCAGTGCTGCAATGATACCGCGAGACCCACGCTCACCGGCTCCAGATTTAT
CAGCAATAAACCAGCCAGCCGGAAGGGCCGAGCGCAGAAGTGGTCCTGCAACTTTATCCGCCTCCATCCA
GTCTATTAATTGTTGCCGGGAAGCTAGAGTAAGTAGTTCGCCAGTTAATAGTTTGCGCAACGTTGTTGCC
ATTGCTACAGGCATCGTGGTGTCACGCTCGTCGTTTGGTATGGCTTCATTCAGCTCCGGTTCCCAACGAT
CAAGGCGAGTTACATGATCCCCCATGTTGTGCAAAAAAGCGGTTAGCTCCTTCGGTCCTCCGATCGTTGT
CAGAAGTAAGTTGGCCGCAGTGTTATCACTCATGGTTATGGCAGCACTGCATAATTCTCTTACTGTCATG
CCATCCGTAAGATGCTTTTCTGTGACTGGTGAGTACTCAACCAAGTCATTCTGAGAATAGTGTATGCGGC
GACCGAGTTGCTCTTGCCCGGCGTCAATACGGGATAATACCGCGCCACATAGCAGAACTTTAAAAGTGCT
CATCATTGGAAAACGTTCTTCGGGGCGAAAACTCTCAAGGATCTTACCGCTGTTGAGATCCAGTTCGATG
TAACCCACTCGTGCACCCAACTGATCTTCAGCATCTTTTACTTTCACCAGCGTTTCTGGGTGAGCAAAAA
CAGGAAGGCAAAATGCCGCAAAAAAGGGAATAAGGGCGACACGGAAATGTTGAATACTCATACTCTTCCT
TTTTCAATATTATTGAAGCATTTATCAGGGTTATTGTCTCATGAGCGGATACATATTTGAATGTATTTAG
AAAAATAAACAAATAGGGGTTCCGCGCACATTTCCCCGAAAAGTGCCACCTGACGTC
