LOCUS       Exported 643 bp ds-DNA linear SYN 20-MAY-2021
DEFINITION  synthetic linear DNA
ACCESSION   .
VERSION     .
KEYWORDS    pcDNA5/FRT/TO DNAJB2a
SOURCE      synthetic DNA construct
  ORGANISM  synthetic DNA construct
REFERENCE   1 (bases 1 to 643)
  AUTHORS   Hageman J, Kampinga HH
  TITLE     Computational analysis of the human HSPH/HSPA/DNAJ family and
            cloning of a human HSPH/HSPA/DNAJ expression library.
  JOURNAL   Cell Stress Chaperones. 2008 Aug 7. ():.
  PUBMED    18686016
REFERENCE   2 (bases 1 to 643)
  AUTHORS   .
  TITLE     Direct Submission
  JOURNAL   Exported May 20, 2021 from SnapGene Server 1.1.58
            http://www.snapgene.com
FEATURES             Location/Qualifiers
     source          1..643
                     /organism="synthetic DNA construct"
                     /mol_type="other DNA"
     RBS             229..237
                     /label=Shine-Dalgarno sequence
                     /note="full consensus sequence for ribosome-binding sites
                     upstream of start codons in E. coli; complementary to a
                     region in the 3' end of the 16S rRNA (Chen et al., 1994)"
ORIGIN
        1 ctgttttgac ctccatagaa gacaccggga ccgatccagc ctccggactc tagcgtttaa
       61 acttaagctt ggtaccgagc tcggatccac catggcatcc tactacgaga tcctagacgt
      121 gccgcgaagt gcgtccgctg atgacatcaa gaaggcgtat cggcgcaagg ctctccagtg
      181 gcacccagac aaaaacccag ataataaaga gtttgctgag aagaaattta aggaggtggc
      241 cgaggcatat gaagtgctgt ctgacaagca caagcgggag atttacgacc gctatggccg
      301 ggaagggctg acagggacag gaactggccc atctcgggca gaagctggca gtggtgggcc
      361 tggcttcacc ttcaccttcc gcagccccga ggaggtcttc cgggaattct ttgggagtgg
      421 agaccctttt gcagagctct ttgatgacct gggccccttc tcagagcttc agaaccgggg
      481 ttcccgacac tcaggcccct tctttacctt ctcttcctcc ttccctgggc actccgattt
      541 ctcctcctca tctttctcct tcagtcctgg ggctggtgct tttcgctctg tttctacatc
      601 taccaccttt gtccaaggac gccgcatcac cacacgcaga atc
//
